>Addgene plasmid #146030 | pAc5.1B-EGFP-DmCup_771-1132_C | depositor full sequence | sequence record 288475 | Full Sequence
CTTCAAGGAATTAATTCTATATTCTAAAAACACAAATGATACTTCTAAAAAAAATCATGAATGGCATCAA
CTCTGAATCAAATCTTTGCAGATGCACCTACTTCTCATTTCCACTGTCACATCATTTTTCCAGATCTCGC
TGCCTGTTATGTGGCCCACAAACCAAGACACGTTTTATGGCCATTAAAGCTGGCTGATCGTCGCCAAACA
CCAAATACATATCAATATGTACATTCGAGAAAGAAGCGATCAAAGAAGCGTCTTCGGGCGAGTAGGAGAA
TGCGGAGGAGAAGGAGAACGAGCTGATCTAGTATCTCTCCACAATCCAATGCCAACTGACCAACTGGCCA
TATTCGGAGCAATTTGAAGCCAATTTCCATCGCCTGGCGATCGCTCCATTCTTGGCTATATGTTTTTCAC
CGTTCCCGGGGCCATTTTCAAAGACTCGTCGGTAAGATAAGATTGTGTCACTCGCTGTCTCTCTTCATTT
GTCGAAGAATGCTGAGGAATTTCGCGATGACGTCGGCGAGTATTTTGAAGAATGAGAATAATTTGTATTT
ATACGAAAATCAGTTAGTGGAATTTTCTACAAAAACATGTTATCTATAGATAATTTTGTTGCAAAATATG
TTGACTATGACAAAGATTGTATGTATATACCTTTAATGTATTCTCATTTTCTTATGTATTTATAATGGCA
ATGATGATACTGATGATATTTTAAGATGATGCCAGACCACAGGCTGATTTCTGCGTCTTTTGCCGAACGC
AGTGCATGTGCGGTTGTTGTTTTTTGGAATAGTTTCAATTTTCGGACTGTCCGCTTTGATTTCAGTTTCT
TGGCTTATTCAAAAAGCAAAGTAAAGCCAAAAAAGCGAGATGGCAATACCAAATGCGGCAAAACGGTAGT
GGAAGGAAAGGGGTGCGGGGCAGCGGAAGGAAGGGTGGGGCGGGGCGTGGCGGGGTCTGTGGCTGGGCGC
GACGTCACCGACGTTGGAGCCACTCCTTTGACCATGTGTGCGTGTGTGTATTATTCGTGTCTCGCCACTC
GCCGGTTGTTTTTTTCTTTTTATCTCGCTCTCTCTAGCGCCATCTCGTACGCATGCTCAACGCACCGCAT
GTTGCCGTGTCCTTTATGCGTCATTTTGGCTCGAAATAGGCAATTATTTAAACAAAGATTAGTCAACGAA
AACGCTAAAATAAATAAGTCTACAATATGGTTACTTATTGCCATGTGTGTGCAGCCAACGATAGCAACAA
AAGCAACAACACAGTGGCTTTCCCTCTTTCACTTTTTGTTTGCAAGCGCGTGCGAGCAAGACGGCACGAC
CGGCAAACGCAATTACGCTGACAAAGAGCAGACGAAGTTTTGGCCGAAAAACATCAAGGCGCCTGATACG
AATGCATTTGCAATAACAATTGCGATATTTAATATTGTTTATGAAGCTGTTTGACTTCAAAACACACAAA
AAAAAAAATAAAACAAATTATTTGAAAGAGAATTAGGAATCGGACAGCTTATCGTTACGGGCTAACAGCA
CACCGAGACGAAATAGCTTACCTGACGTCACAGCCTCTGGAAGAACTGCCGCCAAGCAGAGAGAGAGAGA
AAAAGAGGGAGAGCAGCTTAGACCGCATGTGCTTGTGTGTGAGGCGTCTCTCTCTTCGTCTCCTGTTTGC
GCAAACGCATAGACTGCACTGAGAAAATCGATTACCTATTTTTTATGAATGAATATTTGCACTATTACTA
TTCAAAACTATTAAGATAGCAATCACATTCAATAGCCAAATACTATACCACCTGAGCGATGCAACGAAAT
GATCAATTTGAGCAAAAATGCTGCATATTTAGGACGGCATCATTATAGAAATGCTTCTTGCTGTGTACTT
TTCTCTCGTCTGGCAGCTGTTTCGCCGTTATTGTTAAAACCGGCTTAAGTTAGGTGTGTTTTCTACGACT
AGTGATGCCCCTACTAGAAGATGTGTGTTGCACAAATGTCCCTGAATAACCAATTTGAAGTGCAGATAGC
AGTAAACGTAAGCTAATATGAATATTATTTAACTGTAATGTTTTAATATCGCTGGACATTACTAATAAAC
CCACTATAAACACATGTACATATGTATGTTTTGGCATACAATGAGTAGTTGGGGAAAAAATGTGTAAAAG
CACCGTGACCATCACAGCATAAAGATAACCAGCTGAAGTATCGAATATGAGTAACCCCCAAATTGAATCA
CATGCCGCAACTGATAGGACCCATGGAAGTACACTCTTCATGGCGATATACAAGACACACACAAGCACGA
ACACCCAGTTGCGGAGGAAATTCTCCGTAAATGAAAACCCAATCGGCGAACAATTCATACCCATATATGG
TAAAAGTTTTGAACGCGACTTGAGAGCGGAGAGCATTGCGGCTGATAAGGTTTTAGCGCTAAGCGGGCTT
TATAAAACGGGCTGCGGGACCAGTTTTCATATCACTACCGTTTGAGTTCTTGTGCTGTGTGGATACTCCT
CCCGACACAAAGCCGCTCCATCAGCCAGCAGTCGTCTAATCCAGAGACCCCGGATCGGGGTACCAACATG
GTGAGCAAGGGCGAGGAGCTGTTCACCGGGGTGGTGCCCATCCTGGTCGAGCTGGACGGCGACGTAAACG
GCCACAAGTTCAGCGTGTCCGGCGAGGGCGAGGGCGATGCCACCTACGGCAAGCTGACCCTGAAGTTCAT
CTGCACCACCGGCAAGCTGCCCGTGCCCTGGCCCACCCTCGTGACCACCCTGACCTACGGCGTGCAGTGC
TTCAGCCGCTACCCCGACCACATGAAGCAGCACGACTTCTTCAAGTCCGCCATGCCCGAAGGCTACGTCC
AGGAGCGCACCATCTTCTTCAAGGACGACGGCAACTACAAGACCCGCGCCGAGGTGAAGTTCGAGGGCGA
CACCCTGGTGAACCGCATCGAGCTGAAGGGCATCGACTTCAAGGAGGACGGCAACATCCTGGGGCACAAG
CTGGAGTACAACTACAACAGCCACAACGTCTATATCATGGCCGACAAGCAGAAGAACGGCATCAAGGTGA
ACTTCAAGATCCGCCACAACATCGAGGACGGCAGCGTGCAGCTCGCCGACCACTACCAGCAGAACACCCC
CATCGGCGACGGCCCCGTGCTGCTGCCCGACAACCACTACCTGAGCACCCAGTCCGCCCTGAGCAAAGAC
CCCAACGAGAAGCGCGATCACATGGTCCTGCTGGAGTTCGTGACCGCCGCCGGGATCACTCTCGGCATGG
ACGAGCTGTACAAGCCAAGCTTGAATTCTGCAGATATCGGACAGATGCCTTCGGTGGATCAGCTGGAGGC
CAAATGGCGTCGAAACTCACTGAACAATGTTGGCGAGACTGCCAACAAGCAGACTGATAACTTCCAGAAG
CTAATTGGGTCTCTTTCTTCGGCTAAGCCACAGTCACAGGCGGTTGGCTATGATGCCATCTCCAACTTTA
TAATGCAGCAACAGCAGTACCAGCAGCAGCAACAGAAGCAGCACCTCATCATACAGCAGCAGCAGCAACA
GACCGCCTTTTTGGCGAGCCTGCAGCTGAAGGCGATCCTCGGCCGGGCCGACACCCAATTGCTACTGCTC
CGTCTGACTAAAGGGGAAATATCCAAGCACGGATTGCTGGTGCAGTTGGCCAACCCACGCTTGACGGACA
TGGATCGCGAGGCCATCACTGCTGTATTGCAGTTCACCAACACCCAGCAGCAGCAGCAGCAGCACAAGCA
GCAGCTGGACATGCTCTCAAGCACGGTCATCGCCAGCCAGTTGCAGAATCTCCACAACTTGGCCATTGTC
CAGCAGACTCTTGCAGCCAGGCAGCAGCCGCAGCATAATCCACAGACGCAGGCGCCGCACCAACTGTCGC
AGGAGGACTTGCAAGCGCATGCCAATGTGATAATGCGAAACGCCGTAATGAAGCGAAAAATTGAGGAGCA
GACCTCGAAGCTTATCAATGGCGGTGCCAAGCATCAGGCACAGCAGCAATATCTAAACCGTGGCCAGCAA
CGCCAGGCTCGACCAGATGCCAACTCGAATGCCTTGCTCCATGCCTTGATCTCTGGCGGTGGCAATAACC
ACGCCTCTGGTTATCCTATGAAAGGACAGCCGCAGCAGCATCATTCCAATTTGAGATTCGGTGATAACCA
AAACTTCCAATCTTTTGAGTCCAACCAGCCGCACTTCGCCACGCAGTACAAGCAGCAATACCAACAGTCT
CAGCAGCAACATCCCCATCAGCAGCCCCAACAGCTGAATTCGCTTCATCAGAACAACGCTGGAGCTGTCA
ATAGCTTCAATAAGGCCCAAATGCAAGCTCAATCAGCTATTTCCATGCTGCCCAACAGCGGGGATGAGTT
TCATTAAGGCGGCCGCTCGAGTCTAGAGGGCCCGCGGTTCGAAGGTAAGCCTATCCCTAACCCTCTCCTC
GGTCTCGATTCTACGCGTACCGGTCATCATCACCATCACCATTGAGTTTAAACCCGCTGATCAGCCTCGA
CTGTGCCTTCTAAGGCCTGAGCTCGCTGATCAGCCTCGATCGAGGATCCAGACATGATAAGATACATTGA
TGAGTTTGGACAAACCACAACTAGAATGCAGTGAAAAAAATGCTTTATTTGTGAAATTTGTGATGCTATT
GCTTTATTTGTAACCATTATAAGCTGCAATAAACAAGTTAACAACAACAATTGCATTCATTTTATGTTTC
AGGTTCAGGGGGAGGTGTGGGAGGTTTTTTAAAGCAAGTAAAACCTCTACAAATGTGGTATGGCTGATTA
TGATCAGTCGACCGATGCCCTTGAGAGCCTTCAACCCAGTCAGCTCCTTCCGGTGGGCGCGGGGCATGAC
TATCGTCGCCGCACTTATGACTGTCTTCTTTATCATGCAACTCGTAGGACAGGTGCCGGCAGCGCTCTGG
GTCATTTTCGGCGAGGACCGCTTTCGCTGGAGCGCGACGATGATCGGCCTGTCGCTTGCGGTATTCGGAA
TCTTGCACGCCCTCGCTCAAGCCTTCGTCACTGGTCCCGCCACCAAACGTTTCGGCGAGAAGCAGGCCAT
TATCGCCGGCATGGCGGCCGACGCGCTGGGCTACGTCTTGCTGGCGTTCGCGACGCGAGGCTGGATGGCC
TTCCCCATTATGATTCTTCTCGCTTCCGGCGGCATCGGGATGCCCGCGTTGCAGGCCATGCTGTCCAGGC
AGGTAGATGACGACCATCAGGGACAGCTTCAAGGATCGCTCGCGGCTCTTACCAGCCAGCAAAAGGCCAG
GAACCGTAAAAAGGCCGCGTTGCTGGCGTTTTTCCATAGGCTCCGCCCCCCTGACGAGCATCACAAAAAT
CGACGCTCAAGTCAGAGGTGGCGAAACCCGACAGGACTATAAAGATACCAGGCGTTTCCCCCTGGAAGCT
CCCTCGTGCGCTCTCCTGTTCCGACCCTGCCGCTTACCGGATACCTGTCCGCCTTTCTCCCTTCGGGAAG
CGTGGCGCTTTCTCAATGCTCACGCTGTAGGTATCTCAGTTCGGTGTAGGTCGTTCGCTCCAAGCTGGGC
TGTGTGCACGAACCCCCCGTTCAGCCCGACCGCTGCGCCTTATCCGGTAACTATCGTCTTGAGTCCAACC
CGGTAAGACACGACTTATCGCCACTGGCAGCAGCCACTGGTAACAGGATTAGCAGAGCGAGGTATGTAGG
CGGTGCTACAGAGTTCTTGAAGTGGTGGCCTAACTACGGCTACACTAGAAGGACAGTATTTGGTATCTGC
GCTCTGCTGAAGCCAGTTACCTTCGGAAAAAGAGTTGGTAGCTCTTGATCCGGCAAACAAACCACCGCTG
GTAGCGGTGGTTTTTTTGTTTGCAAGCAGCAGATTACGCGCAGAAAAAAAGGATCTCAAGAAGATCCTTT
GATCTTTTCTACGGGGTCTGACGCTCAGTGGAACGAAAACTCACGTTAAGGGATTTTGGTCATGAGATTA
TCAAAAAGGATCTTCACCTAGATCCTTTTAAATTAAAAATGAAGTTTTAAATCAATCTAAAGTATATATG
AGTAAACTTGGTCTGACAGTTACCAATGCTTAATCAGTGAGGCACCTATCTCAGCGATCTGTCTATTTCG
TTCATCCATAGTTGCCTGACTCCCCGTCGTGTAGATAACTACGATACGGGAGGGCTTACCATCTGGCCCC
AGTGCTGCAATGATACCGCGAGACCCACGCTCACCGGCTCCAGATTTATCAGCAATAAACCAGCCAGCCG
GAAGGGCCGAGCGCAGAAGTGGTCCTGCAACTTTATCCGCCTCCATCCAGTCTATTAATTGTTGCCGGGA
AGCTAGAGTAAGTAGTTCGCCAGTTAATAGTTTGCGCAACGTTGTTGCCATTGCTGCAGGCATCGTGGTG
TCACGCTCGTCGTTTGGTATGGCTTCATTCAGCTCCGGTTCCCAACGATCAAGGCGAGTTACATGATCCC
CCATGTTGTGCAAAAAAGCGGTTAGCTCCTTCGGTCCTCCGATCGTTGTCAGAAGTAAGTTGGCCGCAGT
GTTATCACTCATGGTTATGGCAGCACTGCATAATTCTCTTACTGTCATGCCATCCGTAAGATGCTTTTCT
GTGACTGGTGAGTACTCAACCAAGTCATTCTGAGAATAGTGTATGCGGCGACCGAGTTGCTCTTGCCCGG
CGTCAACACGGGATAATACCGCGCCACATAGCAGAACTTTAAAAGTGCTCATCATTGGAAAACGTTCTTC
GGGGCGAAAACTCTCAAGGATCTTACCGCTGTTGAGATCCAGTTCGATGTAACCCACTCGTGCACCCAAC
TGATCTTCAGCATCTTTTACTTTCACCAGCGTTTCTGGGTGAGCAAAAACAGGAAGGCAAAATGCCGCAA
AAAAGGGAATAAGGGCGACACGGAAATGTTGAATACTCATACTCTTCCTTTTTCAATATTATTGAAGCAT
TTATCAGGGTTATTGTCTCATGAGCGGATACATATTTGAATGTATTTAGAAAAATAAACAAATAGGGGTT
CCGCGCACATTTCCCCGAAAAGTGCCACCTGACGTCTAAGAAACCATTATTATCATGACATTAACCTATA
AAAATAGGCGTATCACGAGGCCCTTTCGT
Features (pLannotate 1.2.2; 10 found; start..end, strand, type, name):
     56..2568    +  promoter       Ac5 promoter: Drosophila melanogaster actin 5C promoter
   2588..3304    +  CDS            EGFP: EGFP is a basic (constitutively fluorescent) green fluorescent protein published in 1996, derived from Aequorea victoria. It is reported to be a rapidly-maturing weak dimer with moderate acid sensitivity.
   3326..4414    +  CDS            cup (fragment): CUP_DROME - Also known as fs(2)cup. Experimental evidence at protein level: Swiss-Prot protein existence level 1. Adapter protein that plays a central role in localization of transcripts in the oocyte and in young embryos (PubMed:9118812). Maintains RNA targets in a repressed state by promoting their deadenylation and protects deadenylated mRNAs from further degradation (PubMed:21937713). Binds to and recruits eIF-4E to the 3'-UTR of some mRNA targets which prevents interaction between eIF4E1 and eIF4G (PubMed:14685270, PubMed:15465908, PubMed:21081899). This may contribute to translational re
   4454..4495    +  CDS            V5 tag: epitope tag from simian virus 5
   4595..4729    -  polyA_signal   SV40 poly(A) signal: SV40 polyadenylation signal
   4752..4836    -  CDS            large T antigen (fragment): large T antigen from SV40 (simian virus 40)
   4837..5307    +  CDS            TcR (fragment): tetracycline efflux protein; tet; confers resistance to tetracycline
   5351..5939    -  rep_origin     ori: high-copy-number ColE1/pMB1/pBR322/pUC origin of replication
   6110..6970    -  CDS            AmpR: β-lactamase; bla; confers resistance to ampicillin, carbenicillin, and related antibiotics
   6971..7075    -  promoter       AmpR promoter: bla
