[The description below was written by a language model from this plasmid's Addgene catalogue record and pLannotate feature annotations shown in this document.]
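Description:
pAc5.1B-EGFP-DmCup_771-1132_C is a 7,169-nt insect expression plasmid for producing a GFP-tagged C-terminal fragment of the Drosophila melanogaster protein Cup. The catalogue lists the backbone as unknown, although the name and annotated parts point to a pAc5.1-type vector. In bacteria it is maintained through a ColE1/pUC-type origin and selected with ampicillin via a β-lactamase gene driven by its own bla promoter. The record lists it as low copy even though the annotated origin is described as high-copy. Short fragments annotated as tetracycline resistance and SV40 large T antigen appear to be non-functional backbone remnants.

The expression cassette is driven by the Drosophila actin 5C promoter, a strong constitutive promoter commonly used in cultured fly cells. It is followed by EGFP and then a fragment of the cup coding sequence which, according to the name, corresponds to residues 771–1132, so the Cup fragment carries EGFP at its N terminus. A V5 epitope tag lies downstream of the insert, but the record does not show whether it is in frame and translated or cut off by a stop codon. An SV40 polyadenylation signal follows the cassette; it is annotated on the reverse strand.

Cup is an eIF4E-binding adapter protein that keeps target mRNAs repressed by promoting their deadenylation while protecting them from further degradation. The associated study addressed these deadenylation and decapping activities. A tagged truncation such as this one suits domain-mapping experiments, including localisation, interaction or functional assays in insect cells, although the record states the purpose only as insect expression of the fragment. The depositor sequence may be theoretical rather than fully verified.
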