Addgene plasmid #146030: pAc5.1B-EGFP-DmCup_771-1132_C
Purpose: Insect Expression of DmCup_771-1132
Depositing lab: Elisa Izaurralde. Depositing organization: Max Planck Institute for Developmental Biology. Publication: CUP promotes deadenylation and inhibits decapping of mRNA targets. Igreja C, Izaurralde E. Genes Dev. 2011 Sep 15;25(18):1955-67. doi: 10.1101/gad.17136311. PubMed 21937713.
Backbone
  Vector backbone: Unknown
  Vector type: Insect Expression
Growth in bacteria
  Bacterial resistance: Ampicillin, 100 μg/mL
  Growth temperature: 37°C
  Growth strain: DH5alpha
  Copy number: Low Copy
Gene/Insert
  Gene/Insert name: DmCup_771-1132
  Species: D. melanogaster (fly)
  Entrez Gene: cup (a.k.a. Dmel_CG11181, CG11181, CUP, Cup, DmCup, Dmel\CG11181, fs(1)cup, fs(2)cup, i239)
  Cloning method: Unknown
Terms and licenses: Academic/Nonprofit Terms; Industry Terms: Not Available to Industry
Depositor comments: Plasmids from this collection were made available to the research community and donated after the lab closed. Please note that the sequence provided by the depositing laboratory may be theoretical/predicted or based on Sanger sequencing results. There may be discrepancies between sequencing results obtained by Addgene and the depositor sequence. If an Addgene verified sequence is not available, please contact before placing your order to request that our lab fully sequence the plasmid.
How to cite: pAc5.1B-EGFP-DmCup_771-1132_C was a gift from Elisa Izaurralde (Addgene plasmid # 146030 ; http://n2t.net/addgene:146030 ; RRID:Addgene_146030)
